>Addgene plasmid #176705 | pYCTK001 | addgene full sequence | sequence record 351600 | Addgene NGS Result
GTAAGCGGCAGGGTCGGAACAGGAGAGCGCACGAGGGAGCTTCCAGGGGGAAACGCCTGGTATCTTTATA
GTCCTGTCGGGTTTCGCCACCTCTGACTTGAGCGTCGATTTTTGTGATGCTCGTCAGGGGGGCGGAGCCT
ATGGAAAAACGCCAGCAACGCGGCCTTTTTACGGTTCCTGGCCTTTTGCTGGCCTTTTGCTCACATGTTC
TTTCCTGCGTTATCCCCTGATTCTGTGGATAACCGTAGTCGGTCTCAAACGCTAGACGTATATACAGTAG
GAGACTGAAATTTTGCTACGTATACAGGTGAGTATATTCATGCGGCCTGATCAGTAATTAAAAATACACA
CTATTCCTCGTTGTTATTTCTTAAAATTAGTTCAAGAAGAAGGGGTAACCCCTAAGCTTCTTAAGTTCAC
CACAAAAGTATTACTGGATAGTGAAACAACAACCACCCATAACATTAGTTTCCTAAACACTACGGCGGTA
TTCACCTAGACGCCATCCTAGAAGGCTACAAAGTGATGCACGTATGATGATATCGGACATTAGAGCGTAT
ACATACAACAGGTACACATAAAATTGTGATATGTCACAGCTTCATCACCCGGCGGACACGTCTATTAAAT
TATCAATAATTACATAATGTGCAGATCAAATAAACAATAAACATACAGCCATTTAAATTTTGGTTATTAA
TGTTATTTTTCATTTCTATTGCTTGCAGTGGTATTTATGTTGTATAGTTAAGCCTGCAGGAATATTTAAG
CAAAGAGGGAAAATTAGATCTATGTGAGACCAGACCAATAAAAAACGCCCGGCGGCAACCGAGCGTTCTG
AACAAATCCAGATGGAGTTCTGAGGTCATTACTGGATCTATCAACAGGAGTCCAAGCGAGCTCGATATCA
AATTACGCCCCGCCCTGCCACTCATCGCAGTACTGTTGTAATTCATTAAGCATTCTGCCGACATGGAAGC
CATCACAAACGGCATGATGAACCTGAATCGCCAGCGGCATCAGCACCTTGTCGCCTTGCGTATAATATTT
GCCCATGGTGAAAACGGGGGCGAAGAAGTTGTCCATATTGGCCACGTTTAAATCAAAACTGGTGAAACTC
ACCCAGGGATTGGCTGAAACGAAAAACATATTCTCAATAAACCCTTTAGGGAAATAGGCCAGGTTTTCAC
CGTAACACGCCACATCTTGCGAATATATGTGTAGAAACTGCCGGAAATCGTCGTGGTATTCACTCCAGAG
CGATGAAAACGTTTCAGTTTGCTCATGGAAAACGGTGTAACAAGGGTGAACACTATCCCATATCACCAGC
TCACCGTCTTTCATTGCCATACGAAATTCCGGATGAGCATTCATCAGGCGGGCAAGAATGTGAATAAAGG
CCGGATAAAACTTGTGCTTATTTTTCTTTACGGTCTTTAAAAAGGCCGTAATATCCAGCTGAACGGTCTG
GTTATAGGTACATTGAGCAACTGACTGAAATGCCTCAAAATGTTCTTTACGATGCCATTGGGATATATCA
ACGGTGGTATATCCAGTGATTTTTTTCTCCATTTTAGCTTCCTTAGCTCCTGAAAATCTCGATAACTCAA
AAAATACGCCCGGTAGTGATCTTATTTCATTATGGTGAAAGTTGGAACCTCTTACGTGCCCGATCAATCA
TGACCAAAATCCCTTAACGTGAGTTTTCGTTCCACTGAGCGTCAGACCCCGTAGAAAAGATCAAAGGATC
TTCTTGAGATCCTTTTTTTCTGCGCGTAATCTGCTGCTTGCAAACAAAAAAACCACCGCTACCAGCGGTG
GTTTGTTTGCCGGATCAAGAGCTACCAACTCTTTTTCCGAAGGTAACTGGCTTCAGCAGAGCGCAGATAC
CAAATACTGTTCTTCTAGTGTAGCCGTAGTTAGGCCACCACTTCAAGAACTCTGTAGCACCGCCTACATA
CCTCGCTCTGCTAATCCTGTTACCAGTGGCTGCTGCCAGTGGCGATAAGTCGTGTCTTACCGGGTTGGAC
TCAAGACGATAGTTACCGGATAAGGCGCAGCGGTCGGGCTGAACGGGGGGTTCGTGCACACAGCCCAGCT
TGGAGCGAACGACCTACACCGAACTGAGATACCTACAGCGTGAGCTATGAGAAAGCGCCACGCTTCCCGA
AGGGAGAAAGGCGGACAGGTATCCG
Features (pLannotate 1.2.2; 4 found; start..end, strand, type, name):
    808..842     -  terminator     lambda t0 terminator: minimal transcription terminator from phage lambda (Scholtissek and Grosse, 1987)
    916..1572    -  CDS            cat: CAT_ECOLX - Experimental evidence at protein level: Swiss-Prot protein existence level 1. This enzyme is an effector of chloramphenicol resistance in bacteria. From Escherichia coli. This protein is used as a marker in many commonly used cloning vectors, such as pACYC184.
   1573..1670    -  promoter       cat promoter: promoter of the E. coli cat gene encoding chloramphenicol acetyltransferase
   1754..147     +  rep_origin     ori (across the origin): high-copy-number ColE1/pMB1/pBR322/pUC origin of replication
