[The description below was written by a language model from this plasmid's Addgene catalogue record and pLannotate feature annotations shown in this document.]
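Description:
pYCTK001 is a level 0 (L0) part plasmid from a Golden Gate toolkit for engineering cell-cell communication in Saccharomyces cerevisiae. It is built on the pYTK001 part-entry backbone and is classed as a synthetic biology vector. At about 2.2 kb, it is a minimal storage plasmid meant for propagation in E. coli. The annotated backbone features are a ColE1/pMB1-type origin of replication and a chloramphenicol acetyltransferase (cat) gene driven by its native promoter and followed by the phage lambda t0 terminator, which together provide chloramphenicol selection. The catalogue lists the plasmid as low copy, whereas the automated annotation labels the origin as a high-copy type, and the record does not resolve this difference. No yeast origin or yeast selection marker is annotated, consistent with a part plasmid that is not intended to be maintained in yeast on its own.

The insert is P-DIG2, the promoter of the S. cerevisiae DIG2 gene, described in the record as alpha-factor responsive and designated a "response part" of the toolkit. It was introduced by Golden Gate cloning through BsmBI sites that were destroyed in the process. The feature table does not annotate the promoter itself, which presumably lies in the unannotated region between the origin and the terminator. As an L0 part, it is intended to be combined with other toolkit parts, such as coding sequences and terminators, in later Golden Gate assemblies. This produces transcription units whose expression is induced by mating pheromone, allowing receiver cells to report or act on alpha-factor signals in synthetic multicellular yeast networks.
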