Addgene plasmid #176705: pYCTK001
Purpose: The plasmid is part of a GG toolkit for cell-cell communication in S. cerevisiae. This plasmid is an L0 part plasmid and contains the alpha-factor-responsive promoter DIG2 of S. cerevisiae (response part)
Depositing lab: Victor Sourjik. Publication: Construction of multicellular yeast networks using the communication toolkit with variable specificity and attenuation. Krink N, Loechner AC, Anders A, Kahnt J, Rensing S, Hochberg G, Sourjik V. bioRxiv 2021 10.1101/2021.09.27.462023.
Backbone
  Vector backbone: pYTK001
  Vector type: Synthetic Biology
Growth in bacteria
  Bacterial resistance: Chloramphenicol, 25 μg/mL
  Growth temperature: 37°C
  Growth strain: DH5alpha
  Copy number: Low Copy
Gene/Insert
  Gene/Insert name: P-DIG2
  Species: S. cerevisiae (budding yeast)
  Cloning method: Restriction Enzyme; 5′ cloning site BsmBI (destroyed during cloning); 3′ cloning site BsmBI (destroyed during cloning)
  Sequencing primers: 5′ CCTGGCCTTTTGCTGGCC; 3′ CCAGTAATGACCTCAGAACTC
Terms and licenses: Academic/Nonprofit Terms; Industry Terms: Not Available to Industry
Depositor comments: The part was cloned into the vector using Goden Gate. The plasmid is Golden Gate Cloning compatible. Please visit https://doi.org/10.1101/2021.09.27.462023 for bioRxiv preprint.
How to cite: pYCTK001 was a gift from Victor Sourjik (Addgene plasmid # 176705 ; http://n2t.net/addgene:176705 ; RRID:Addgene_176705)
